>Addgene plasmid #115072 | AT2G01820 X036_pECIA2 | addgene full sequence | sequence record 298761 | Addgene NGS Result
GTAAAACGACGGCCAGTGAATTAATTCGTTGCAGGACAGGATGTGGTGCCCGATGTGACTAGCTCTTTGC
TGCAGGCCGTCCTATCCTCTGGTTCCGATAAGAGACCCAGAACTCCGGCCCCCCACCGCCCACCGCCACC
CCCATACATATGTGGTACGCAAGTAAGAGTGCCTGCGCATGCCCCATGTGCCCCACCAAGAGCTTTGCAT
CCCATACAAGTCCCCAAAGTGGAGAACCGAACCAATTCTTCGCGGGCAGAACAAAAGCTTCTGCACACGT
CTCCACTCGAATTTGGAGCCGGCCGGCGTGTGCAAAAGAGGTGAATCGAACGAAAGACCCGTGTGTAAAG
CCGCGTTTCCAAAATGTATAAAACCGAGAGCATCTGGCCAATGTGCATCAGTTGTGGTCAGCAGCAAAAT
CAAGTGAATCATCTCAGTGCAACTAAAGGGGGGATCCGATCTCAATATGAAGTTATGCATATTACTGGCC
GTCGTGGCCTTTGTTGGCCTCTCGCTCGGGTCTCAAACCGGTCTCGATGATTCGACTATGCAATCTCTCA
AATCAAGTCTGAATCTTACATCAGACGTCGATTGGTCTAACCCTAACCCTTGTAAATGGCAATCTGTTCA
ATGCGATGGAAGTAATCGTGTTACTAAGATTCAGCTTAAACAAAAAGGGATTCGTGGAACTCTTCCTACT
AATCTTCAGAGTCTCTCTGAATTGGTTATTCTCGAGCTTTTTCTCAATCGTATCTCTGGTCCTATTCCTG
ATCTCTCTGGCTTATCTCGTTTACAGACTCTGAATCTACACGACAATCTTTTTACCTCTGTACCGAAGAA
TCTCTTCTCTGGTATGAGTTCTCTTCAAGAAATGTATCTCGAGAACAATCCGTTTGATCCTTGGGTAATT
CCAGACACCGTTAAAGAAGCTACGTCTCTGCAGAATCTAACTCTCTCCAATTGCAGCATTATTGGAAAGA
TCCCAGATTTCTTCGGTTCTCAGTCACTTCCGAGCTTGACGAATCTGAAACTATCTCAGAATGGTTTAGA
AGGAGAGTTACCGATGAGTTTTGCTGGTACTTCGATTCAGTCTCTGTTCTTGAATGGTCAGAAGCTTAAT
GGATCGATCTCGGTATTGGGGAACATGACTTCGCTCGTTGAGGTTTCTCTTCAAGGAAATCAGTTCTCAG
GTCCAATTCCTGATCTCTCTGGTTTGGTATCTCTACGTGTGTTTAATGTTAGAGAGAATCAGCTCACTGG
TGTTGTTCCACAGTCTTTGGTTAGTTTGAGTTCGCTTACTACTGTGAATTTAACTAATAATTATCTTCAA
GGACCGACTCCGTTGTTTGGCAAATCCGTTGGTGTTGATATAGTCAACAACATGAATAGCTTTTGTACTA
ATGTAGCTGGTGAGGCTTGTGATCCTCGTGTGGATACTTTGGTATCTGTAGCTGAATCATTTGGATATCC
AGTGAAGCTTGCGGAAAGTTGGAAAGGAAACAATCCTTGTGTTAACTGGGTTGGGATTACTTGTTCTGGA
GGTAACATTACGGTTGTTAATATGAGGAAACAGGATCTCTCGGGTACGATTTCTCCGAGTTTAGCTAAGC
TTACTTCATTGGAGACTATCAATCTTGCTGATAATAAACTCTCCGGGCATATACCTGATGAGCTTACCAC
ATTGTCTAAGCTTAGGTTACTTGATGTGTCTAACAACGATTTTTATGGAATACCGCCAAAGTTTCGGGAT
ACTGTGACTTTGGTGACTGAAGGGAACGCTAACATGGGGAAGAATGGACCTAACAAAACGAGTGATGCTC
CTGGAGCTTCACCAGGAAGTAAACCTTCAGGAGGAAGTGATGGCAGTGAAACTTCTAAGAAATCAAGCCT
GGAGGTGCTGTTCCAGGGACCAGGGAGCGACAAAACTCACACATGCCCACCGTGCCCAGCACCTGAACTC
CTGGGGGGACCGTCAGTCTTCCTCTTCCCCCCAAAACCCAAGGACACCCTCATGATCTCCCGGACCCCTG
AGGTCACATGCGTGGTGGTGGACGTGAGCCACGAAGACCCTGAGGTCAAGTTCAACTGGTACGTGGACGG
CGTGGAGGTGCATAATGCCAAGACAAAGCCGCGGGAGGAGCAGTACAACAGCACGTACCGTGTGGTCAGC
GTCCTCACCGTCCTGCACCAGGACTGGCTGAATGGCAAGGAGTACAAGTGCAAGGTCTCCAACAAAGCCC
TCCCAGCCCCCATCGAGAAAACCATCTCCAAAGCCAAAGGGCAGCCCCGAGAACCACAGGTGTACACCCT
GCCCCCATCCCGGGAGGAGATGACCAAGAACCAGGTCAGCCTGACCTGCCTGGTCAAAGGCTTCTATCCC
AGCGACATCGCCGTGGAGTGGGAGAGCAATGGGCAGCCGGAGAACAACTACAAGACCACGCCTCCCGTGC
TGGACTCCGACGGCTCCTTCTTCCTCTACAGCAAGCTCACCGTGGACAAGAGCAGGTGGCAGCAGGGGAA
CGTCTTCTCATGCTCCGTGATGCATGAGGGTCTGCACAACCACTACACGCAGAAGAGCCTCTCCCTGTCT
CCGGGTAAATCTAGAGGGCCCTTCGAAGGTAAGCCTATCCCTAACCCTCTCCTCGGTCTCGATTCTACGC
GTACCGGTCATCATCACCATCACCATTGAGTTTAAACCCGCTGATCAGCCTCGACTGTGCCTTCTAAGGC
CTGAGCTCGCTGATCAGCCTCGATCGAGGATCCAGACATGATAAGATACATTGATGAGTTTGGACAAACC
ACAACTAGAATGCAGTGAAAAAAATGCTTTATTTGTGAAATTTGTGATGCTATTGCTTTATTTGTAACCA
TTATAAGCTGCAATAAACAAGTTAACAACAACAATTGCATTCATTTTATGTTTCAGGTTCAGGGGGAGGT
GTGGGAGGTTTTTTAAAGCAAGTAAAACCTCTACAAATGTGGTATGGCTGATTATGATCAGTCGACCTGC
AGGCATGCAAGCTTGGCGTAATCATGGTCATAGCTGTTTCCTGTGTGAAATTGTTATCCGCTCACAATTC
CACACAACATACGAGCCGGAAGCATAAAGTGTAAAGCCTGGGGTGCCTAATGAGTGAGCTAACTCACATT
AATTGCGTTGCGCTCACTGCCCGCTTTCCAGTCGGGAAACCTGTCGTGCCAGCTGCATTAATGAATCGGC
CAACGCGCGGGGAGAGGCGGTTTGCGTATTGGGCGCTCTTCCGCTTCCTCGCTCACTGACTCGCTGCGCT
CGGTCGTTCGGCTGCGGCGAGCGGTATCAGCTCACTCAAAGGCGGTAATACGGTTATCCACAGAATCAGG
GGATAACGCAGGAAAGAACATGTGAGCAAAAGGCCAGCAAAAGGCCAGGAACCGTAAAAAGGCCGCGTTG
CTGGCGTTTTTCCATAGGCTCCGCCCCCCTGACGAGCATCACAAAAATCGACGCTCAAGTCAGAGGTGGC
GAAACCCGACAGGACTATAAAGATACCAGGCGTTTCCCCCTGGAAGCTCCCTCGTGCGCTCTCCTGTTCC
GACCCTGCCGCTTACCGGATACCTGTCCGCCTTTCTCCCTTCGGGAAGCGTGGCGCTTTCTCATAGCTCA
CGCTGTAGGTATCTCAGTTCGGTGTAGGTCGTTCGCTCCAAGCTGGGCTGTGTGCACGAACCCCCCGTTC
AGCCCGACCGCTGCGCCTTATCCGGTAACTATCGTCTTGAGTCCAACCCGGTAAGACACGACTTATCGCC
ACTGGCAGCAGCCACTGGTAACAGGATTAGCAGAGCGAGGTATGTAGGCGGTGCTACAGAGTTCTTGAAG
TGGTGGCCTAACTACGGCTACACTAGAAGAACAGTATTTGGTATCTGCGCTCTGCTGAAGCCAGTTACCT
TCGGAAAAAGAGTTGGTAGCTCTTGATCCGGCAAACAAACCACCGCTGGTAGCGGTGGTTTTTTTGTTTG
CAAGCAGCAGATTACGCGCAGAAAAAAAGGATCTCAAGAAGATCCTTTGATCTTTTCTACGGGGTCTGAC
GCTCAGTGGAACGAAAACTCACGTTAAGGGATTTTGGTCATGAGATTATCAAAAAGGATCTTCACCTAGA
TCCTTTTAAATTAAAAATGAAGTTTTAAATCAATCTAAAGTATATATGAGTAAACTTGGTCTGACAGTTA
CCAATGCTTAATCAGTGAGGCACCTATCTCAGCGATCTGTCTATTTCGTTCATCCATAGTTGCCTGACTC
CCCGTCGTGTAGATAACTACGATACGGGAGGGCTTACCATCTGGCCCCAGTGCTGCAATGATACCGCGAG
ACCCACGCTCACCGGCTCCAGATTTATCAGCAATAAACCAGCCAGCCGGAAGGGCCGAGCGCAGAAGTGG
TCCTGCAACTTTATCCGCCTCCATCCAGTCTATTAATTGTTGCCGGGAAGCTAGAGTAAGTAGTTCGCCA
GTTAATAGTTTGCGCAACGTTGTTGCCATTGCTACAGGCATCGTGGTGTCACGCTCGTCGTTTGGTATGG
CTTCATTCAGCTCCGGTTCCCAACGATCAAGGCGAGTTACATGATCCCCCATGTTGTGCAAAAAAGCGGT
TAGCTCCTTCGGTCCTCCGATCGTTGTCAGAAGTAAGTTGGCCGCAGTGTTATCACTCATGGTTATGGCA
GCACTGCATAATTCTCTTACTGTCATGCCATCCGTAAGATGCTTTTCTGTGACTGGTGAGTACTCAACCA
AGTCATTCTGAGAATAGTGTATGCGGCGACCGAGTTGCTCTTGCCCGGCGTCAATACGGGATAATACCGC
GCCACATAGCAGAACTTTAAAAGTGCTCATCATTGGAAAACGTTCTTCGGGGCGAAAACTCTCAAGGATC
TTACCGCTGTTGAGATCCAGTTCGATGTAACCCACTCGTGCACCCAACTGATCTTCAGCATCTTTTACTT
TCACCAGCGTTTCTGGGTGAGCAAAAACAGGAAGGCAAAATGCCGCAAAAAAGGGAATAAGGGCGACACG
GAAATGTTGAATACTCATACTCTTCCTTTTTCAATATTATTGAAGCATTTATCAGGGTTATTGTCTCATG
AGCGGATACATATTTGAATGTATTTAGAAAAATAAACAAATAGGGGTTCCGCGCACATTTCCCCGAAAAG
TGCCACCTGACGTCTAAGAAACCATTATTATCATGACATTAACCTATAAAAATAGGCGTATCACGAGGCC
CTTTCGTCTCGCGCGTTTCGGTGATGACGGTGAAAACCTCTGACACATGCAGCTCCCGGAGACGGTCACA
GCTTGTCTGTAAGCGGATGCCGGGAGCAGACAAGCCCGTCAGGGCGCGTCAGCGGGTGTTGGCGGGTGTC
GGGGCTGGCTTAACTATGCGGCATCAGAGCAGATTGTACTGAGAGTGCACCATATGCGGTGTGAAATACC
GCACAGATGCGTAAGGAGAAAATACCGCATCAGGCGCCATTCGCCATTCAGGCTGCGCAACTGTTGGGAA
GGGCGATCGGTGCGGGCCTCTTCGCTATTACGCCAGCTGGCGAAAGGGGGATGTGCTGCAAGGCGATTAA
GTTGGGTAACGCCAGGGTTTTCCCAGTCACGACGTT
Features (pLannotate 1.2.2; 18 found; start..end, strand, type, name):
     23..449     +  promoter       MT promoter: Drosophila metallothionein promoter
    467..520     +  sig_peptide    BiP signal sequence: Drosophila BiP signal sequence
    473..1888    +  CDS            TMK3 (fragment): TMK3_ARATH - Also known as BLK2 From Arabidopsis thaliana (Mouse-ear cress).
   1919..2599    +  CDS            IGHG1 (fragment): IGHG1_HUMAN - Experimental evidence at protein level: Swiss-Prot protein existence level 1. Constant region of immunoglobulin heavy chains. Immunoglobulins, also known as antibodies, are membrane-bound or secreted glycoproteins produced by B lymphocytes. In the recognition phase of humoral immunity, the membrane-bound immunoglobulins serve as receptors which, upon binding of a specific antigen, trigger the clonal expansion and differentiation of B lymphocytes into immunoglobulins- secreting plasma cells. Secreted immunoglobulins mediate the effector phase of humoral immunity, which results in
   2618..2659    +  CDS            V5 tag: epitope tag from simian virus 5
   2759..2893    -  polyA_signal   SV40 poly(A) signal: SV40 polyadenylation signal
   2916..3000    -  CDS            large T antigen (fragment): large T antigen from SV40 (simian virus 40)
   3000..3024    +  misc_feature   MCS (fragment): pUC18/19 multiple cloning site
   3061..3077    -  protein_bind   lac operator: The lac repressor binds to the lac operator to inhibit transcription in E. coli. This inhibition can be relieved by adding lactose or isopropyl-β-D-thiogalactopyranoside (IPTG). lac repressor encoded by lacI
   3085..3115    -  promoter       lac promoter: promoter for the E. coli lac operon
   3130..3151    -  protein_bind   CAP binding site: CAP binding activates transcription in the presence of cAMP. E. coli catabolite activator protein
   3164..3256    -  CDS            lacI (fragment): lac repressor; lacI; The lac repressor binds to the lac operator to inhibit transcription in E. coli. This inhibition can be relieved by adding lactose or isopropyl-β-D-thiogalactopyranoside (IPTG).
   3439..4027    -  rep_origin     ori: high-copy-number ColE1/pMB1/pBR322/pUC origin of replication
   4198..5058    -  CDS            AmpR: β-lactamase; bla; confers resistance to ampicillin, carbenicillin, and related antibiotics
   5059..5163    -  promoter       AmpR promoter: bla
   5258..5293    +  CDS            rop (fragment): Rop protein, which maintains plasmids at low copy number; rop
   5395..5494    +  misc_feature   bom (fragment): basis of mobility region from pBR322
   5500..21      -  CDS            lacZα (fragment) (across the origin): LacZα fragment of β-galactosidase; lacZ fragment
