[The description below was written by a language model from this plasmid's Addgene catalogue record and pLannotate feature annotations shown in this document.]
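Description:
AT2G01820 X036_pECIA2 is an insect-cell expression plasmid built on the pECIA2 backbone and designed for secreted production of a plant receptor ectodomain in Drosophila cell culture. In bacteria it is maintained as a high-copy plasmid through a ColE1/pUC-type origin and selected with ampicillin via the β-lactamase gene. The remaining bacterial annotations (fragments of lacZα, lacI, rop and bom, plus the lac promoter/operator region) are backbone remnants with no evident role in the expression cassette.

The payload is the extracellular domain of the Arabidopsis thaliana leucine-rich repeat receptor kinase encoded by AT2G01820, which the feature annotation identifies as TMK3. Transcription is driven by the Drosophila metallothionein promoter, which is induced by adding copper sulfate to the culture. A Drosophila BiP signal sequence at the N terminus directs the protein into the secretory pathway. Downstream of the ectodomain, the backbone supplies a human IgG1 Fc region followed by a V5 epitope and a hexahistidine tag; the His tag is listed in the catalogue fields but is not separately annotated in the feature table. An SV40 polyadenylation signal lies downstream of the cassette, although it is annotated on the opposite strand. The insert was introduced by ligation-independent cloning.

The record designates this plasmid as the "bait" vector, intended to be used together with the matching "prey" construct in pECIA14. The pair belongs to a collection used to map an extracellular interaction network among Arabidopsis LRR receptor kinases. The Fc fusion typically allows capture of the secreted bait, while the V5 and His tags support detection and purification.
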