Addgene plasmid #115072: AT2G01820 X036_pECIA2
Purpose: Bait vector AT2G01820 X036_pECIA2 should be used with prey vector AT2G01820 X036_pECIA14.
Depositing lab: Youssef Belkhadir. Depositing organization: Gregor Mendel Institute of Molecular Plant Biology. Publication: An extracellular network of Arabidopsis leucine-rich repeat receptor kinases. Smakowska-Luzan E, Mott GA, Parys K, Stegmann M, Howton TC, Layeghifard M, Neuhold J, Lehner A, Kong J, Grunwald K, Weinberger N, Satbhai SB, Mayer D, Busch W, Madalinski M, Stolt-Bergner P, Provart NJ, Mukhtar MS, Zipfel C, Desveaux D, Guttman DS, Belkhadir Y. Nature. 2018 Jan 18;553(7688):342-346. doi: 10.1038/nature25184. Epub 2018 Jan 10. PubMed 29320478.
Backbone
  Vector backbone: pECIA2
  Backbone manufacturer: Chris Garcia (Addgene plasmid # 47032)
  Vector type: Insect Expression
Growth in bacteria
  Bacterial resistance: Ampicillin, 100 μg/mL
  Growth temperature: 37°C
  Growth strain: DH5alpha
  Copy number: High Copy
Gene/Insert
  Gene/Insert name: AT2G01820
  Species: A. thaliana (mustard weed)
  Entrez Gene: AT2G01820 (a.k.a. AT2G01820, T23K3.1, T23K3_1)
  Promoter: Metallothionein (Copper-Inducible)
  Tag / fusion protein: Fc, V5 and hexahistidine tags (C terminal on backbone)
  Cloning method: Ligation Independent Cloning
Terms and licenses: Academic/Nonprofit Terms; Industry Terms: Not Available to Industry
Depositor comments: Plasmid for secreted expression in Drosophila cell culture by induction via CuSO4. Insert is an extracellular domain of indicated LRR-RK, C-terminally tagged with Fc, V5 and hexahistidine tags. Insert Protein Sequence: SQTGLDDSTMQSLKSSLNLTSDVDWSNPNPCKWQSVQCDGSNRVTKIQLKQKGIRGTLPTNLQSLSELVILELFLNRISGPIPDLSGLSRLQTLNLHDNLFTSVPKNLFSGMSSLQEMYLENNPFDPWVIPDTVKEATSLQNLTLSNCSIIGKIPDFFGSQSLPSLTNLKLSQNGLEGELPMSFAGTSIQSLFLNGQKLNGSISVLGNMTSLVEVSLQGNQFSGPIPDLSGLVSLRVFNVRENQLTGVVPQSLVSLSSLTTVNLTNNYLQGPTPLFGKSVGVDIVNNMNSFCTNVAGEACDPRVDTLVSVAESFGYPVKLAESWKGNNPCVNWVGITCSGGNITVVNMRKQDLSGTISPSLAKLTSLETINLADNKLSGHIPDELTTLSKLRLLDVSNNDFYGIPPKFRDTVTLVTEGNANMGKNGPNKTSDAPGASPGSKPSGGSDGSETSKKSS
How to cite: AT2G01820 X036_pECIA2 was a gift from Youssef Belkhadir (Addgene plasmid # 115072 ; http://n2t.net/addgene:115072 ; RRID:Addgene_115072)
